>Addgene plasmid #223431 | pYPQAT59 | addgene full sequence | sequence record 453576 | Addgene NGS Result
CTACTTTATGCGACTAAAACACGCGACAAGAAAACGCCAGGAAAAGGGCAGGGCGGCAGCCTGTCGCGTA
ACTTAGGACTTGTGCGACATGTCGTTTTCAGAAGACGGCTGCACTGAACGTCAGAAGCCGACTGCACTAT
AGCAGCGGAGGGGTTGGATCAAAGTACTTTGATCCCGAGGGGAACCCTGTGGTTGGCATGCACATACAAA
TGGACGAACGGATAAACCTTTTCACGCCCTTTTAAATATCCGATTATTCTAATAAACGCTCTTTTCTCTT
AGGTTTACCCGCCAATATATCCTGTCAAACACTGATAGTTTAAACTGAAGGCGGGAAACGACAATCTGAT
CCAAGCTCAAGCTGCTCTAGCATTCGCCATTCAGGCTGCGCAACTGTTGGGAAGGGCGATCGGTGCGGGC
CTCTTCGCTATTACGCCAGCTGGCGAAAGGGGGATGTGCTGCAAGGCGATTAAGTTGGGTAACGCCAGGG
TTTTCCCAGTCACGACGTTGTAAAACGACGGCCAGTGCCAAGCTTGCATGCCTGCAGTGCAGCGTGACCC
GGTCGTGCCCCTCTCTAGAGATAATGAGCATTGCATGTCTAAGTTATAAAAAATTACCACATATTTTTTT
TGTCACACTTGTTTGAAGTGCAGTTTATCTATCTTTATACATATATTTAAACTTTACTCTACGAATAATA
TAATCTATAGTACTACAATAATATCAGTGTTTTAGAGAATCATATAAATGAACAGTTAGACATGGTCTAA
AGGACAATTGAGTATTTTGACAACAGGACTCTACAGTTTTATCTTTTTAGTGTGCATGTGTTCTCCTTTT
TTTTTGCAAATAGCTTCACCTATATAATACTTCATCCATTTTATTAGTACATCCATTTAGGGTTTAGGGT
TAATGGTTTTTATAGACTAATTTTTTTAGTACATCTATTTTATTCTATTTTAGCCTCTAAATTAAGAAAA
CTAAAACTCTATTTTAGTTTTTTTATTTAATAATTTAGATATAAAATAGAATAAAATAAAGTGACTAAAA
ATTAAACAAATACCCTTTAAGAAATTAAAAAAACTAAGGAAACATTTTTCTTGTTTCGAGTAGATAATGC
CAGCCTGTTAAACGCCGTCGACGAGTCTAACGGACACCAACCAGCGAACCAGCAGCGTCGCGTCGGGCCA
AGCGAAGCAGACGGCACGGCATCTCTGTCGCTGCCTCTGGACCCCTCTCGAGAGTTCCGCTCCACCGTTG
GACTTGCTCCGCTGTCGGCATCCAGAAATTGCGTGGCGGAGCGGCAGACGTGAGCCGGCACGGCAGGCGG
CCTCCTCCTCCTCTCACGGCACCGGCAGCTACGGGGGATTCCTTTCCCACCGCTCCTTCGCTTTCCCTTC
CTCGCCCGCCGTAATAAATAGACACCCCCTCCACACCCTCTTTCCCCAACCTCGTGTTGTTCGGAGCGCA
CACACACACAACCAGATCTCCCCCAAATCCMCCCGTCGGCMCCTCCGCTTCAAGGTACGCCGCTCGTCCC
CCCCCCCCCCCCCCTCTCTACCTTCTCTAGATCGGCGTTCCGGTCCATGGTTAGGGCCCGGTAGTTCTAC
TTCTGTTCATGTTTGTGTTAGATCCGTGTTTGTGTTAGATCCGTGCTGCTAGCGTTCGTACACGGATGCG
ACCTGTACGTCAGACACGTTCTGATTGCTAACTTGCCAGTGTTTCTCTTTGGGGAATCCTGGGATGGCTC
TAGCCGTTCCGCAGACGGGATCGATTTCATGATTTTTTTTGTTTCGTTGCATAGGGTTTGGTTTGCCCTT
TTCCTTTATTTCAATATATGCCGTGCACTTGTTTGTCGGGTCATCTTTTCATGCTTTTTTTTGTCTTGGT
TGTGATGATGTGGTCTGGTTGGGCGGTCGTTCTAGATCGGAGTAGAATTAATTCTGTTTCAAACTACCTG
GTGGATTTATTAATTTTGGATCTGTATGTGTGTGCCATACATATTCATAGTTACGAATTGAAGATGATGG
ATGGAAATATCGATCTAGGATAGGTATACATGTTGATGCGGGTTTTACTGATGCATATACAGAGATGCTT
TTTGTTCGCTTGGTTGTGATGATGTGGTGTGGTTGGGCGGTCGTTCATTCGTTCTAGATCGGAGTAGAAT
ACTGTTTCAAACTACCTGGTGTATTTATTAATTTTGGAACTGTATGTGTGTGTCATACATCTTCATAGTT
ACGAGTTTAAGATGGATGGAAATATCGATCTAGGATAGGTATACATGTTGATGTGGGTTTTACTGATGCA
TATACATGATGGCATATGCAGCATCTATTCATATGCTCTAACCTTGAGTACCTATCTATTATAATAAACA
AGTATGTTTTATAATTATTTTGATCTTGATATACTTGGATGATGGCATATGCAGCAGCTATATGTGGATT
TTTTTAGCCCTGCCTTCATACGCTATTTATTTGCTTGGTACTGTTTCTTTTGTCGATGCTCACCCTGTTG
TTTGGTGTTACTTCTGCAGGTCGACTCTAGAGGATCCCCTCGAGGCGCGCCAAGCTATCAAACAAGTTTG
TACAAAAAAGCAGGCTCCGAATTCGCCCTTCACCATGGATTACAAGGACCACGACGGGGATTACAAGGAC
CACGACATTGATTACAAGGATGATGATGACAAGATGGCTCCGAAGAAGAAGAGGAAGGTTGGCATCCACG
GGGTGCCAGCTGCTGACAAGAAGTACTCGATCGGCCTCGCTATTGGGACTAACTCTGTTGGCTGGGCCGT
GATCACCGACGAGTACAAGGTGCCCTCAAAGAAGTTCAAGGTCCTGGGCAACACCGATCGGCATTCCATC
AAGAAGAATCTCATTGGCGCTCTCCTGTTCGACAGCGGCGAGACGGCTGAGGCTACGCGGCTCAAGCGCA
CCGCCCGCAGGCGGTACACGCGCAGGAAGAATCGCATCTGCTACCTGCAGGAGATTTTCTCCAACGAGAT
GGCGAAGGTTGACGATTCTTTCTTCCACAGGCTGGAGGAGTCATTCCTCGTGGAGGAGGATAAGAAGCAC
GAGCGGCATCCAATCTTCGGCAACATTGTCGACGAGGTTGCCTACCACGAGAAGTACCCTACGATCTACC
ATCTGCGGAAGAAGCTCGTGGACTCCACAGATAAGGCGGACCTCCGCCTGATCTACCTCGCTCTGGCCCA
CATGATTAAGTTCAGGGGCCATTTCCTGATCGAGGGGGATCTCAACCCGGACAATAGCGATGTTGACAAG
CTGTTCATCCAGCTCGTGCAGACGTACAACCAGCTCTTCGAGGAGAACCCCATTAATGCGTCAGGCGTCG
ACGCGAAGGCTATCCTGTCCGCTAGGCTCTCGAAGTCTCGGCGCCTCGAGAACCTGATCGCCCAGCTGCC
GGGCGAGAAGAAGAACGGCCTGTTCGGGAATCTCATTGCGCTCAGCCTGGGGCTCACGCCCAACTTCAAG
TCGAATTTCGATCTCGCTGAGGACGCCAAGCTGCAGCTCTCCAAGGACACATACGACGATGACCTGGATA
ACCTCCTGGCCCAGATCGGCGATCAGTACGCGGACCTGTTCCTCGCTGCCAAGAATCTGTCGGACGCCAT
CCTCCTGTCTGATATTCTCAGGGTGAACACCGAGATTACGAAGGCTCCGCTCTCAGCCTCCATGATCAAG
CGCTACGACGAGCACCATCAGGATCTGACCCTCCTGAAGGCGCTGGTCAGGCAGCAGCTCCCCGAGAAGT
ACAAGGAGATCTTCTTCGATCAGTCGAAGAACGGCTACGCTGGGTACATTGACGGCGGGGCCTCTCAGGA
GGAGTTCTACAAGTTCATCAAGCCGATTCTGGAGAAGATGGACGGCACGGAGGAGCTGCTGGTGAAGCTC
AATCGCGAGGACCTCCTGAGGAAGCAGCGGACATTCGATAACGGCAGCATCCCACACCAGATTCATCTCG
GGGAGCTGCACGCTATCCTGAGGAGGCAGGAGGACTTCTACCCTTTCCTCAAGGATAACCGCGAGAAGAT
CGAGAAGATTCTGACTTTCAGGATCCCGTACTACGTCGGCCCACTCGCTAGGGGCAACTCCCGCTTCGCT
TGGATGACCCGCAAGTCAGAGGAGACGATCACGCCGTGGAACTTCGAGGAGGTGGTCGACAAGGGCGCTA
GCGCTCAGTCGTTCATCGAGAGGATGACGAATTTCGACAAGAACCTGCCAAATGAGAAGGTGCTCCCTAA
GCACTCGCTCCTGTACGAGTACTTCACAGTCTACAACGAGCTGACTAAGGTGAAGTATGTGACCGAGGGC
ATGAGGAAGCCGGCTTTCCTGTCTGGGGAGCAGAAGAAGGCCATCGTGGACCTCCTGTTCAAGACCAACC
GGAAGGTCACGGTTAAGCAGCTCAAGGAGGACTACTTCAAGAAGATTGAGTGCTTCGATTCGGTCGAGAT
CTCTGGCGTTGAGGACCGCTTCAACGCCTCCCTGGGGACCTACCACGATCTCCTGAAGATCATTAAGGAT
AAGGACTTCCTGGACAACGAGGAGAATGAGGATATCCTCGAGGACATTGTGCTGACACTCACTCTGTTCG
AGGACCGGGAGATGATCGAGGAGCGCCTGAAGACTTACGCCCATCTCTTCGATGACAAGGTCATGAAGCA
GCTCAAGAGGAGGAGGTACACCGGCTGGGGGAGGCTGAGCAGGAAGCTCATCAACGGCATTCGGGACAAG
CAGTCCGGGAAGACGATCCTCGACTTCCTGAAGAGCGATGGCTTCGCGAACCGCAATTTCATGCAGCTGA
TTCACGATGACAGCCTCACATTCAAGGAGGATATCCAGAAGGCTCAGGTGAGCGGCCAGGGGGACTCGCT
GCACGAGCATATCGCGAACCTCGCTGGCTCGCCAGCTATCAAGAAGGGGATTCTGCAGACCGTGAAGGTT
GTGGACGAGCTGGTGAAGGTCATGGGCAGGCACAAGCCTGAGAACATCGTCATTGAGATGGCCCGGGAGA
ATCAGACCACGCAGAAGGGCCAGAAGAACTCACGCGAGAGGATGAAGAGGATCGAGGAGGGCATTAAGGA
GCTGGGGTCCCAGATCCTCAAGGAGCACCCGGTGGAGAACACGCAGCTGCAGAATGAGAAGCTCTACCTG
TACTACCTCCAGAATGGCCGCGATATGTATGTGGACCAGGAGCTGGATATTAACAGGCTCAGCGATTACG
ACGTCGATGCTATCGTTCCACAGTCATTCCTGAAGGATGACTCCATTGACAACAAGGTCCTCACCAGGTC
GGACAAGAACCGGGGCAAGTCTGATAATGTTCCTTCAGAGGAGGTCGTTAAGAAGATGAAGAACTACTGG
CGCCAGCTCCTGAATGCCAAGCTGATCACGCAGCGGAAGTTCGATAACCTCACAAAGGCTGAGAGGGGCG
GGCTCTCTGAGCTGGACAAGGCGGGCTTCATCAAGAGGCAGCTGGTCGAGACACGGCAGATCACTAAGCA
CGTTGCGCAGATTCTCGACTCACGGATGAACACTAAGTACGATGAGAATGACAAGCTGATCCGCGAGGTG
AAGGTCATCACCCTGAAGTCAAAGCTCGTCTCCGACTTCAGGAAGGATTTCCAGTTCTACAAGGTTCGGG
AGATCAACAATTACCACCATGCCCATGACGCGTACCTGAACGCGGTGGTCGGCACAGCTCTGATCAAGAA
GTACCCAAAGCTCGAGAGCGAGTTCGTGTACGGGGACTACAAGGTTTACGATGTGAGGAAGATGATCGCC
AAGTCGGAGCAGGAGATTGGCAAGGCTACCGCCAAGTACTTCTTCTACTCTAACATTATGAATTTCTTCA
AGACAGAGATCACTCTGGCCAATGGCGAGATCCGGAAGCGCCCCCTCATCGAGACGAACGGCGAGACGGG
GGAGATCGTGTGGGACAAGGGCAGGGATTTCGCGACCGTCAGGAAGGTTCTCTCCATGCCACAAGTGAAT
ATCGTCAAGAAGACAGAGGTCCAGACTGGCGGGTTCTCTAAGGAGTCAATTCTGCCTAAGCGGAACAGCG
ACAAGCTCATCGCCCGCAAGAAGGACTGGGATCCGAAGAAGTACGGCGGGTTCGACAGCCCCACTGTGGC
CTACTCGGTCCTGGTTGTGGCGAAGGTTGAGAAGGGCAAGTCCAAGAAGCTCAAGAGCGTGAAGGAGCTG
CTGGGGATCACGATTATGGAGCGCTCCAGCTTCGAGAAGAACCCGATCGATTTCCTGGAGGCGAAGGGCT
ACAAGGAGGTGAAGAAGGACCTGATCATTAAGCTCCCCAAGTACTCACTCTTCGAGCTGGAGAACGGCAG
GAAGCGGATGCTGGCTTCCGCTGGCGAGCTGCAGAAGGGGAACGAGCTGGCTCTGCCGTCCAAGTATGTG
AACTTCCTCTACCTGGCCTCCCACTACGAGAAGCTCAAGGGCAGCCCCGAGGACAACGAGCAGAAGCAGC
TGTTCGTCGAGCAGCACAAGCATTACCTCGACGAGATCATTGAGCAGATTTCCGAGTTCTCCAAGCGCGT
GATCCTGGCCGACGCGAATCTGGATAAGGTCCTCTCCGCGTACAACAAGCACCGCGACAAGCCAATCAGG
GAGCAGGCTGAGAATATCATTCATCTCTTCACCCTGACGAACCTCGGCGCCCCTGCTGCTTTCAAGTACT
TCGACACAACTATCGATCGCAAGAGGTACACAAGCACTAAGGAGGTCCTGGACGCGACCCTCATCCACCA
GTCGATTACCGGCCTCTACGAGACGCGCATCGACCTGTCTCAGCTCGGGGGCGACAAGCGGCCAGCGGCG
ACGAAGAAGGCGGGGCAGGCGAAGAAGAAGAAGAAGGGAGACGGCTCTGGATCGGGGTCGGGTTCTGGCT
CAGTCGACGATGCTCTTGACGATTTTGACCTCGATATGCTCGACGCTCTTGATGATTTTGATCTCGACAT
GCTCGATGCACTTGATGACTTTGACCTTGACATGCTCGACGCACTCGATGACTTCGACCTCGACATGCTT
GAGGGCAGAGGAAGTCTTCTAACATGCGGTGACGTGGAGGAGAATCCCGGCCCTATGGCGTCAAATTTCA
CGCAGTTTGTTTTGGTTGATAACGGCGGGACTGGCGACGTTACAGTAGCTCCATCAAATTTTGCGAACGG
AGTCGCTGAGTGGATTAGCTCAAATTCAAGGTCCCAGGCCTACAAGGTTACCTGTTCTGTTAGGCAGAGT
TCTGCGCAAAAAAGAAAATATACCATCAAGGTTGAAGTCCCTAAAGTTGCAACACAAACAGTCGGTGGTG
TTGAGCTCCCTGTGGCAGCCTGGAGATCTTACTTAAACATGGAGCTAACAATTCCAATATTCGCTACAAA
CTCTGATTGTGAACTGATTGTTAAGGCGATGCAAGGCCTCTTGAAAGATGGAAACCCTATACCGTCCGCT
ATCGCAGCTAACAGCGGTATCTATCCTAAGAAGAAGAGGAAGGTTGGCTCTGGATCGGGGTCGGGTTCTG
GCTCAGGATCCGGTACCTATCCCTATGACGTGCCCGATTATGCCAGCCTGGGCAGCGGCTCCCCCAAGAA
AAAACGCAAGGTGGAAGATCCTAAGAAAAAGCGGAAAGTGGACGGCATTGGTAGTGGGAGCAACGGCAGC
AGCGGATCCAACGGTCCGACTGACGCCGCGGAAGAAGAACTTTTGAGCAAGAATTATCATCTTGAGAACG
AAGTGGCTCGTCTTAAGAAAGGTTCTGGCAGTGGAGAAGAACTGCTTTCAAAGAATTACCACCTGGAAAA
TGAGGTAGCTAGACTGAAAAAGGGGAGCGGAAGTGGGGAGGAGTTGCTGAGCAAAAATTATCATTTGGAG
AACGAAGTAGCACGACTAAAGAAAGGGTCCGGATCGGGTGAGGAGTTACTCTCGAAAAATTATCATCTCG
AAAACGAAGTGGCTCGGCTAAAAAAGGGCAGTGGTTCTGGAGAAGAGCTATTATCTAAAAACTACCACCT
CGAAAATGAGGTGGCACGCTTAAAAAAGGGAAGTGGCAGTGGTGAAGAGCTACTATCCAAGAATTATCAT
CTTGAGAACGAGGTAGCGCGTTTGAAGAAGGGTTCCGGCTCAGGAGAGGAACTGCTCTCGAAGAACTATC
ATCTTGAAAATGAGGTCGCTCGATTAAAAAAGGGATCGGGCAGTGGTGAGGAACTACTTTCAAAGAATTA
CCACCTCGAAAACGAAGTAGCTCGATTAAAGAAAGGTTCAGGGTCGGGTGAAGAATTACTGAGTAAAAAT
TATCATCTGGAAAATGAGGTAGCGAGACTAAAAAAGGGGAGTGGTTCTGGCGAGGAATTGCTATCGAAAA
ATTATCATCTTGAGAACGAAGTTGCTAGGCTCAAAAAGGGCTCAGGCTCAGGCACCGCGGTAAACATAGG
TGGTGGAACCGGTCCGATGGATCTACAGCGGCCGCAAGGTGGAGGTGGACCCAAGAAGAAGCGCAAGGTG
TGAACTAGTTAAAGAGCTTTCGTTCGTATCATCGGTTTCGACAACGTTCGTCAAGTTCAATGCATCAGTT
TCATTGCGCACACACCAGAATCCTACTGAGTTTGAGTATTATGGCATTGGGAAAACTGTTTTTCTTGTAC
CATTTGTTGTGCTTGTAATTTACTGTGTTTTTTATTCGGTTTTCGCTATCGAACTGTGAAATGGAAATGG
ATGGAGAAGAGTTAATGAATGATATGGTCCTTTTGTTCATTCTCAAATTAATATTATTTGTTTTTTCTCT
TATTTGTTGTGTGTTGAATTTGAAATTATAAGAGATATGCAAACATTTTGTTTTGAGTAAAAATGTGTCA
AATCGTGGCCTCTAATGACCGAAGTTAATATGAGGAGTAAAACACTTGTAGTTGTACCATTATGCTTATT
CACTAGGCAACAAATATATTTTCAGACCTAGAAAAGCTGCAAATGTTACTGAATACAAGTATGTCCTCTT
GTGTTTTAGACATTTATGAACTTTCCTTTATGTAATTTTCCAGAATCCTTGTCAGATTCTAATCATTGCT
TTATAATTATAGTTATACTCATGGATTTGTAGTTGAGTATGAAAATATTTTTTAATGCATTTTATGACTT
GCCCGTACGCTGCAGTGCAGCGTGACCCGGTCGTGCCCCTCTCTAGAGATAATGAGCATTGCATGTCTAA
GTTATAAAAAATTACCACATATTTTTTTTGTCACACTTGTTTGAAGTGCAGTTTATCTATCTTTATACAT
ATATTTAAACTTTACTCTACGAATAATATAATCTATAGTACTACAATAATATCAGTGTTTTAGAGAATCA
TATAAATGAACAGTTAGACATGGTCTAAAGGACAATTGAGTATTTTGACAACAGGACTCTACAGTTTTAT
CTTTTTAGTGTGCATGTGTTCTCCTTTTTTTTTGCAAATAGCTTCACCTATATAATACTTCATCCATTTT
ATTAGTACATCCATTTAGGGTTTAGGGTTAATGGTTTTTATAGACTAATTTTTTTAGTACATCTATTTTA
TTCTATTTTAGCCTCTAAATTAAGAAAACTAAAACTCTATTTTAGTTTTTTTATTTAATAATTTAGATAT
AAAATAGAATAAAATAAAGTGACTAAAAATTAAACAAATACCCTTTAAGAAATTAAAAAAACTAAGGAAA
CATTTTTCTTGTTTCGAGTAGATAATGCCAGCCTGTTAAACGCCGTCGACGAGTCTAACGGACACCAACC
AGCGAACCAGCAGCGTCGCGTCGGGCCAAGCGAAGCAGACGGCACGGCATCTCTGTCGCTGCCTCTGGAC
CCCTCTCGAGAGTTCCGCTCCACCGTTGGACTTGCTCCGCTGTCGGCATCCAGAAATTGCGTGGCGGAGC
GGCAGACGTGAGCCGGCACGGCAGGCGGCCTCCTCCTCCTCTCACGGCACCGGCAGCTACGGGGGATTCC
TTTCCCMCCGCTCCTTCGCTTTCCCTTCCYCGCCCGCCGTAATAAATAGACACCCCCTCCACACCCTCTT
TCCCCAACCTCGTGTTGTTCGGAGCGCACACACACACAACCAGATCTCCCCCAAATCCACCCGTCGGCAC
CTCCGCTTCAAGGTACGCCGCTCGTCCTCCCCCCCCCCCCCCTCTCTACCTTCTCTAGATCGGCGTTCCG
GTCCATGGTTAGGGCCCGGTAGTTCTACTTCTGTTCATGTTTGTGTTAGATCCGTGTTTGTGTTAGATCC
GTGCTGCTAGCGTTCGTACACGGATGCGACCTGTACGTCAGACACGTTCTGATTGCTAACTTGCCAGTGT
TTCTCTTTGGGGAATCCTGGGATGGCTCTAGCCGTTCCGCAGACGGGATCGATTTCATGATTTTTTTTGT
TTCGTTGCATAGGGTTTGGTTTGCCCTTTTCCTTTATTTCAATATATGCCGTGCACTTGTTTGTCGGGTC
ATCTTTTCATGCTTTTTTTTGTCTTGGTTGTGATGATGTGGTCTGGTTGGGCGGTCGTTCTAGATCGGAG
TAGAATTAATTCTGTTTCAAACTACCTGGTGGATTTATTAATTTTGGATCTGTATGTGTGTGCCATACAT
ATTCATAGTTACGAATTGAAGATGATGGATGGAAATATCGATCTAGGATAGGTATACATGTTGATGCGGG
TTTTACTGATGCATATACAGAGATGCTTTTTGTTCGCTTGGTTGTGATGATGTGGTGTGGTTGGGCGGTC
GTTCATTCGTTCTAGATCGGAGTAGAATACTGTTTCAAACTACCTGGTGTATTTATTAATTTTGGAACTG
TATGTGTGTGTCATACATCTTCATAGTTACGAGTTTAAGATGGATGGAAATATCGATCTAGGATAGGTAT
ACATGTTGATGTGGGTTTTACTGATGCATATACATGATGGCATATGCAGCATCTATTCATATGCTCTAAC
CTTGAGTACCTATCTATTATAATAAACAAGTATGTTTTATAATTATTTTGATCTTGATATACTTGGATGA
TGGCATATGCAGCAGCTATATGTGGATTTTTTTAGCCCTGCCTTCATACGCTATTTATTTGCTTGGTACT
GTTTCTTTTGTCGATGCTCACCCTGTTGTTTGGTGTTACTTCTGCAGGGCGCCATGGGGCCGGACATAGT
CATGACACAAAGTCCGAGTTCGCTTTCTGCGAGTGTTGGGGATAGAGTTACGATAACCTGCAGATCTAGT
ACGGGGGCCGTCACCACGTCGAATTACGCGTCATGGGTCCAAGAAAAGCCAGGCAAACTGTTTAAGGGTC
TTATAGGTGGCACGAACAACCGGGCTCCCGGAGTCCCTTCCAGGTTTAGTGGATCACTTATTGGTGACAA
GGCAACGCTGACGATATCTTCCCTCCAGCCAGAAGATTTCGCGACCTACTTTTGTGCACTTTGGTATTCT
AACCACTGGGTCTTTGGCCAAGGGACGAAGGTCGAGCTCAAACGGGGTGGCGGTGGGAGCGGCGGGGGRG
GATCAGGGGGSGGRGGTTCGAGTGGCGGGGGGAGCGAAGTCAAACTCCTCGAGTCCGGTGGAGGATTGGT
GCAACCAGGTGGTTCATTGAAGCTCTCGTGTGCAGTTTCTGGTTTCTCTTTGACAGACTACGGTGTCAAT
TGGGTCCGGCAGGCACCGGGGCGCGGTCTTGAGTGGATCGGCGTTATCTGGGGCGACGGAATAACAGATT
ATAACTCTGCTTTGAAGGACAGATTCATCATTAGCAAGGACAACGGGAAGAACACGGTGTACCTCCAGAT
GAGCAAAGTGCGCAGTGATGATACTGCCCTGTATTACTGCGTCACAGGTTTGTTTGATTACTGGGGTCAA
GGCACTCTTGTGACAGTCTCTTCGTATCCTTATGACGTGCCCGACTACGCTGGCGGAGGGGGCGGCAGCG
GAGGCGGTGGATCCGGAGGCGGTGGCTCAGGGGGCGGCGGGTCGCTTGATCCTGGTGGCGGAGGTTCTGG
GAGCAAAGGAGAGGAGCTCTTTACAGGTGTCGTCCCTATTTTGGTGGAGCTTGATGGAGATGTCAATGGC
CATAAATTTTCCGTCAGGGGCGAAGGGGAGGGGGACGCGACTAATGGAAAATTGACCCTCAAGTTTATCT
GCACGACAGGAAAGTTGCCGGTCCCCTGGCCCACTCTGGTTACCACCCTCACTTATGGGGTCCAGTGCTT
TAGCAGATACCCTGATCATATGAAACGCCATGACTTCTTCAAATCAGCCATGCCAGAGGGTTATGTGCAG
GAAAGAACTATAAGCTTTAAGGACGATGGGACGTACAAAACGCGGGCAGAGGTTAAGTTTGAGGGGGATA
CTCTTGTGAATAGGATCGAACTTAAGGGCATCGATTTTAAAGAAGACGGTAATATTCTTGGCCACAAGTT
GGAGTATAATTTCAATTCTCACAACGTGTACATAACAGCAGATAAACAGAAAAATGGGATCAAGGCCAAT
TTTAAAATTAGGCATAATGTTGAAGATGGGTCTGTGCAACTGGCAGATCATTATCAGCAGAATACTCCAA
TTGGCGATGGCCCTGTCTTGTTGCCTGACAATCATTACCTTTCCACGCAGTCAGTCCTGTCCAAAGATCC
GAATGAGAAGCGGGACCACATGGTCTTGCTCGAATTCGTTACTGCCGCCGGAATCACTCATGGCATGGAC
GAGCTTTACAAGGGAGGTGGAAGGACTGGAGGTGGCGGAGGGGGGCTGCTTGACCCCGGAACCCCTATGG
ATGCCGACTTGGTGGCCTCCTCCACGGTTGTTTGGGAACAGGATGCCGACCCTTTTGCGGGCACTGCTGA
CGATTTTCCCGCTTTCAATGAGGAGGAGTTGGCTTGGCTGATGGAACTTCTCCCACAGGGTGGTAGTGGT
GGCCTCCTGGATCCGGGGACACCGATGGACGCAGACCTGGTGGCGTCGTCAACGGTTGTGTGGGAACAGG
ATGCTGATCCGTTCGCAGGAACTGCCGACGATTTTCCTGCATTCAACGAAGAGGAACTCGCATGGCTCAT
GGAGCTTCTGCCTCAGGGATCGGGTGGCGGGTCGCGAACGGAAGAATACAAGCTTATATTGAACGGTAAG
ACACTGAAAGGTGAAACTACGACAGAAGCCGTTGACGCGGCAACTGCGGAGAAAGTCTTTAAGCAGTATG
CTAACGATAATGGCGTGGACGGGGAGTGGACGTATGACGACGCAACCAAAACATTCACGGTCACCGAGGG
GGGCGGCAGCGGAGGCGGTACCTCGCCCAAAACCCGGAGACGCCCTAGGCGCTCGCAGCGCAAAAGACCT
CCCACGTAAAGAGCTTTCGTTCGTATCATCGGTTTCGACAACGTTCGTCAAGTTCAATGCATCAGTTTCA
TTGCGCACACACCAGAATCCTACTGAGTTTGAGTATTATGGCATTGGGAAAACTGTTTTTCTTGTACCAT
TTGTTGTGCTTGTAATTTACTGTGTTTTTTATTCGGTTTTCGCTATCGAACTGTGAAATGGAAATGGATG
GAGAAGAGTTAATGAATGATATGGTCCTTTTGTTCATTCTCAAATTAATATTATTTGTTTTTTCTCTTAT
TTGTTGTGTGTTGAATTTGAAATTATAAGAGATATGCAAACATTTTGTTTTGAGTAAAAATGTGTCAAAT
CGTGGCCTCTAATGACCGAAGTTAATATGAGGAGTAAAACACTTGTAGTTGTACCATTATGCTTATTCAC
TAGGCAACAAATATATTTTCAGACCTAGAAAAGCTGCAAATGTTACTGAATACAAGTATGTCCTCTTGTG
TTTTAGACATTTATGAACTTTCCTTTATGTAATTTTCCAGAATCCTTGTCAGATTCTAATCATTGCTTTA
TAATTATAGTTATACTCATGGATTTGTAGTTGAGTATGAAAATATTTTTTAATGCATTTTATGACTTGCC
AATTGTTCCGGAACTCTAGATAAGCTTACCGGAAAGGGCGAATTCGCAACTTTGTATACAAAAGTTGCCC
CATGGCGTTCCCTCTAGATAACGCAGGATCCTAAAGGGATCTTTAAACATACGAACAGATCACTTAAAGT
TCTTCTGAAGCAACTTAAAGTTATCAGGCATGCATGGATCTTGGAGGAATCAGATGTGCAGTCAGGGACC
ATAGCACAGGACAGGCGTCTTCTACTGGTGCTACCAGCAAATGCTGGAAGCCGGGAACACTGGGTACGTT
GGAAACCACGTGATGTGGAGTAAGATAAACTGTAGGAGAAAAGCATTTCGTAGTGGGCCATGAAGCCTTT
CAGGACATGTATTGCAGTATGGGCCGGCCCATTACGCAATTGGACGACAACAAAGACTAGTATTAGTACC
ACCTCGGCTATCCACATAGATCAAAGCTGGTTTAAAAGAGTTGTGCAGATGATCCGTGGCAGAGACCGGC
GCCGCTACAGGGCGCGTCCCATTCGCCATTCAGGCTGCGCAACTGTTGGGAAGGGCGATCGGTGCGGGCC
TCTTCGCTATTACGCCAGCTGGCGAAAGGGGGATGTGCTGCAAGGCGATTAAGTTGGGTAACGCCAGGGT
TTTCCCAGTCACGACGTTGTAAAACGACGGCCAGTGAGCGCGCGTAATACGACTCACTATAGGGCGAATT
GGGTACCGGGCCCCCCCTCGAGGTCCTCCAGCTTTTGTTCCCTTTAGTGAGGGTTAATTGCGCGCTTGGC
GTAATCATGGTCATAGCTGTTTCCTGTGTGAAATTGTTATCCGCTCACAATTCCACACAACATACGAGCC
GGAAGCATAAAGTGTAAAGCCTGGGGTGCCTAATGAGTGAGCTAACTCACATTAATTGCGTTGCGCTCAC
TGCCCGCTTTCCACCGGTGGTCTCTGTTTTAGAGCTAGGCCAACATGAGGATCACCCATGTCTGCAGGGC
CTAGCAAGTTAAAATAAGGCTAGTCCGTTATCAACTTGGCCAACATGAGGATCACCCATGTCTGCAGGGC
CAAGTGGCACCGAGTCGGTGCTTTTTTTGTCCCTTCGAAGGGCAATTCTGCAGATATCCATCACACTGGC
GGCCGCTCGAGGTCGAGGGTATCGATAAGCTTGAATTCGACCCAGCTTTCTTGTACAAAGTGGTTCGATA
ATTCTTAATTAACTAGTTCTAGAGCGGCCGCCACCGCGGTGGAGCTCGAATTCGTAATCATGTCATAGCT
GTTTCCTGTGTGAAATTGTTATCCGCTCACAATTCCACACAACATACGAGCCGGAAGCATAAAGTGTAAA
GCCTGGGGTGCCTAATGAGTGAGCTAACTCACATTAATTGCGTTGCGCTCACTGCCCGCTTTCCAGTCGG
GAAACCTGTCGTGCCAGCTGCATTAATGAATCGGCCAACGCGCGGGGAGAGGCGGTTTGCGTATTGGCTA
GAGCAGCTTGCCAACATGGTGGAGCACGACACTCTCGTCTACTCCAAGAATATCAAAGATACAGTCTCAG
AAGACCAAAGGGCTATTGAGACTTTTCAACAAAGGGTAATATCGGGAAACCTCCTCGGATTCCATTGCCC
AGCTATCTGTCACTTCATCAAAAGGACAGTAGAAAAGGAAGGTGGCACCTACAAATGCCATCATTGCGAT
AAAGGAAAGGCTATCGTTCAAGATGCCTCTGCCGACAGTGGTCCCAAAGATGGACCCCCACCCACGAGGA
GCATCGTGGAAAAAGAAGACGTTCCAACCACGTCTTCAAAGCAAGTGGATTGATGTGAACATGGTGGAGC
ACGACACTCTCGTCTACTCCAAGAATATCAAAGATACAGTCTCAGAAGACCAAAGGGCTATTGAGACTTT
TCAACAAAGGGTAATATCGGGAAACCTCCTCGGATTCCATTGCCCAGCTATCTGTCACTTCATCAAAAGG
ACAGTAGAAAAGGAAGGTGGCACCTACAAATGCCATCATTGCGATAAAGGAAAGGCTATCGTTCAAGATG
CCTCTGCCGACAGTGGTCCCAAAGATGGACCCCCACCCACGAGGAGCATCGTGGAAAAAGAAGACGTTCC
AACCACGTCTTCAAAGCAAGTGGATTGATGTGATATCTCCACTGACGTAAGGGATGACGCACAATCCCAC
TATCCTTCGCAAGACCCTTCCTCTATATAAGGAAGTTCATTTCATTTGGAGAGGACACGCTGAAATCACC
AGTCTCTCTCTACAAATCTATCTCTCTCGAGTCTACCATGAGCCCAGAACGACGCCCGGCCGACATCCGC
CGTGCCACCGAGGCGGACATGCCGGCGGTCTGCACCATCGTCAACCACTACATCGAGACAAGCACGGTCA
ACTTCCGTACCGAGCCGCAGGAACCGCAGGAGTGGACGGACGACCTCGTCCGTCTGCGGGAGCGCTATCC
CTGGCTCGTCGCCGAGGTGGACGGCGAGGTCGCCGGCATCGCCTACGCGGGCCCCTGGAAGGCACGCAAC
GCCTACGACTGGACGGCCGAGTCGACCGTGTACGTCTCCCCCCGCCACCAGCGGACGGGACTGGGCTCCA
CGCTCTACACCCACCTGCTGAAGTCCCTGGAGGCACAGGGCTTCAAGAGCGTGGTCGCTGTCATCGGGCT
GCCCAACGACCCGAGCGTGCGCATGCACGAGGCGCTCGGATATGCCCCCCGCGGCATGCTGCGGGCGGCC
GGCTTCAAGCACGGGAACTGGCATGACGTGGGTTTCTGGCAGCTGGACTTCAGCCTGCCGGTACCGCCCC
GTCCGGTCCTGCCCGTCACCGAGATTTGACTCGAGTTTCTCCATAATAATGTGTGAGTAGTTCCCAGATA
AGGGAATTAGGGTTCCTATAGGGTTTCGCTCATGTGTTGAGCATATAAGAAACCCTTAGTATGTATTTGT
ATTTGTAAAATACTTCTATCAATAAAATTTCTAATTCCTAAAACCAAAATCCAGTACTAAAATCCAGATC
CCCCGAATTAATTCGGCGTTAATTCAGTACATTAAAAACGTCCGCAATGTGTTATTAAGTTGTCTAAGCG
TCAATTTGTTTACACCACAATATATCCTGCCACCAGCCAGCCAACAGCTCCCCGACCGGCAGCTCGGCAC
AAAATCACCACTCGATACAGGCAGCCCATCAGTCCGGGACGGCGTCAGCGGGAGAGCCGTTGTAAGGCGG
CAGACTTTGCTCATGTTACCGATGCTATTCGGAAGAACGGCAACTAAGCTGCCGGGTTTGAAACACGGAT
GATCTCGCGGAGGGTAGCATGTTGATTGTAACGATGACAGAGCGTTGCTGCCTGTGATCACCGCGGTTTC
AAAATCGGCTCCGTCGATACTATGTTATACGCCAACTTTGAAAACAACTTTGAAAAAGCTGTTTTCTGGT
ATTTAAGGTTTTAGAATGCAAGGAACAGTGAATTGGAGTTCGTCTTGTTATAATTAGCTTCTTGGGGTAT
CTTTAAATACTGTAGAAAAGAGGAAGGAAATAATAAATGGCTAAAATGAGAATATCACCGGAATTGAAAA
AACTGATCGAAAAATACCGCTGCGTAAAAGATACGGAAGGAATGTCTCCTGCTAAGGTATATAAGCTGGT
GGGAGAAAATGAAAACCTATATTTAAAAATGACGGACAGCCGGTATAAAGGGACCACCTATGATGTGGAA
CGGGAAAAGGACATGATGCTATGGCTGGAAGGAAAGCTGCCTGTTCCAAAGGTCCTGCACTTTGAACGGC
ATGATGGCTGGAGCAATCTGCTCATGAGTGAGGCCGATGGCGTCCTTTGCTCGGAAGAGTATGAAGATGA
ACAAAGCCCTGAAAAGATTATCGAGCTGTATGCGGAGTGCATCAGGCTCTTTCACTCCATCGACATATCG
GATTGTCCCTATACGAATAGCTTAGACAGCCGCTTAGCCGAATTGGATTACTTACTGAATAACGATCTGG
CCGATGTGGATTGCGAAAACTGGGAAGAAGACACTCCATTTAAAGATCCGCGCGAGCTGTATGATTTTTT
AAAGACGGAAAAGCCCGAAGAGGAACTTGTCTTTTCCCACGGCGACCTGGGAGACAGCAACATCTTTGTG
AAAGATGGCAAAGTAAGTGGCTTTATTGATCTTGGGAGAAGCGGCAGGGCGGACAAGTGGTATGACATTG
CCTTCTGCGTCCGGTCGATCAGGGAGGATATCGGGGAAGAACAGTATGTCGAGCTATTTTTTGACTTACT
GGGGATCAAGCCTGATTGGGAGAAAATAAAATATTATATTTTACTGGATGAATTGTTTTAGTACCTAGAA
TGCATGACCAAAATCCCTTAACGTGAGTTTTCGTTCCACTGAGCGTCAGACCCCGTAGAAAAGATCAAAG
GATCTTCTTGAGATCCTTTTTTTCTGCGCGTAATCTGCTGCTTGCAAACAAAAAAACCACCGCTACCAGC
GGTGGTTTGTTTGCCGGATCAAGAGCTACCAACTCTTTTTCCGAAGGTAACTGGCTTCAGCAGAGCGCAG
ATACCAAATACTGTCCTTCTAGTGTAGCCGTAGTTAGGCCACCACTTCAAGAACTCTGTAGCACCGCCTA
CATACCTCGCTCTGCTAATCCTGTTACCAGTGGCTGCTGCCAGTGGCGATAAGTCGTGTCTTACCGGGTT
GGACTCAAGACGATAGTTACCGGATAAGGCGCAGCGGTCGGGCTGAACGGGGGGTTCGTGCACACAGCCC
AGCTTGGAGCGAACGACCTACACCGAACTGAGATACCTACAGCGTGAGCTATGAGAAAGCGCCACGCTTC
CCGAAGGGAGAAAGGCGGACAGGTATCCGGTAAGCGGCAGGGTCGGAACAGGAGAGCGCACGAGGGAGCT
TCCAGGGGGAAACGCCTGGTATCTTTATAGTCCTGTCGGGTTTCGCCACCTCTGACTTGAGCGTCGATTT
TTGTGATGCTCGTCAGGGGGGCGGAGCCTATGGAAAAACGCCAGCAACGCGGCCTTTTTACGGTTCCTGG
CCTTTTGCTGGCCTTTTGCTCACATGTTCTTTCCTGCGTTATCCCCTGATTCTGTGGATAACCGTATTAC
CGCCTTTGAGTGAGCTGATACCGCTCGCCGCAGCCGAACGACCGAGCGCAGCGAGTCAGTGAGCGAGGAA
GCGGAAGAGCGCCTGATGCGGTATTTTCTCCTTACGCATCTGTGCGGTATTTCACACCGCATATGGTGCA
CTCTCAGTACAATCTGCTCTGATGCCGCATAGTTAAGCCAGTATACACTCCGCTATCGCTACGTGACTGG
GTCATGGCTGCGCCCCGACACCCGCCAACACCCGCTGACGCGCCCTGACGGGCTTGTCTGCTCCCGGCAT
CCGCTTACAGACAAGCTGTGACCGTCTCCGGGAGCTGCATGTGTCAGAGGTTTTCACCGTCATCACCGAA
ACGCGCGAGGCAGGGTGCCTTGATGTGGGCGCCGGCGGTCGAGTGGCGACGGCGCGGCTTGTCCGCGCCC
TGGTAGATTGCCTGGCCGTAGGCCAGCCATTTTTGAGCGGCCAGCGGCCGCGATAGGCCGACGCGAAGCG
GCGGGGCGTAGGGAGCGCAGCGACCGAAGGGTAGGCGCTTTTTGCAGCTCTTCGGCTGTGCGCTGGCCAG
ACAGTTATGCACAGGCCAGGCGGGTTTTAAGAGTTTTAATAAGTTTTAAAGAGTTTTAGGCGGAAAAATC
GCCTTTTTTCTCTTTTATATCAGTCACTTACATGTGTGACCGGTTCCCAATGTACGGCTTTGGGTTCCCA
ATGTACGGGTTCCGGTTCCCAATGTACGGCTTTGGGTTCCCAATGTACGTGCTATCCACAGGAAACAGAC
CTTTTCGACCTTTTTCCCCTGCTAGGGCAATTTGCCCTAGCATCTGCTCCGTACATTAGGAACCGGCGGA
TGCTTCGCCCTCGATCAGGTTGCGGTAGCGCATGACTAGGATCGGGCCAGCCTGCCCCGCCTCCTCCTTC
AAATCGTACTCCGGCAGGTCATTTGACCCGATCAGCTTGCGCACGGTGAAACAGAACTTCTTGAACTCTC
CGGCGCTGCCACTGCGTTCGTAGATCGTCTTGAACAACCATCTGGCTTCTGCCTTGCCTGCGGCGCGGCG
TGCCAGGCGGTAGAGAAAACGGCCGATGCCGGGATCGATCAAAAAGTAATCGGGGTGAACCGTCAGCACG
TCCGGGTTCTTGCCTTCTGTGATCTCGCGGTACATCCAATCAGCTAGCTCGATCTCGATGTACTCCGGCC
GCCCGGTTTCGCTCTTTACGATCTTGTAGCGGCTAATCAAGGCTTCACCCTCGGATACCGTCACCAGGCG
GCCGTTCTTGGCCTTCTTCGTACGCTGCATGGCAACGTGCGTGGTGTTTAACCGAATGCAGGTTTCTACC
AGGTCGTCTTTCTGCTTTCCGCCATCGGCTCGCCGGCAGAACTTGAGTACGTCCGCAACGTGTGGACGGA
ACACGCGGCCGGGCTTGTCTCCCTTCCCTTCCCGGTATCGGTTCATGGATTCGGTTAGATGGGAAACCGC
CATCAGTACCAGGTCGTAATCCCACACACTGGCCATGCCGGCCGGCCCTGCGGAAACCTCTACGTGCCCG
TCTGGAAGCTCGTAGCGGATCACCTCGCCAGCTCGTCGGTCACGCTTCGACAGACGGAAAACGGCCACGT
CCATGATGCTGCGACTATCGCGGGTGCCCACGTCATAGAGCATCGGAACGAAAAAATCTGGTTGCTCGTC
GCCCTTGGGCGGCTTCCTAATCGACGGCGCACCGGCTGCCGGCGGTTGCCGGGATTCTTTGCGGATTCGA
TCAGCGGCCGCTTGCCACGATTCACCGGGGCGTGCTTCTGCCTCGATGCGTTGCCGCTGGGCGGCCTGCG
CGGCCTTCAACTTCTCCACCAGGTCATCACCCAGCGCCGCGCCGATTTGTACCGGGCCGGATGGTTTGCG
ACCGCTCACGCCGATTCCTCGGGCTTGGGGGTTCCAGTGCCATTGCAGGGCCGGCAGGCAACCCAGCCGC
TTACGCCTGGCCAACCGCCCGTTCCTCCACACATGGGGCATTCCACGGCGTCGGTGCCTGGTTGTTCTTG
ATTTTCCATGCCGCCTCCTTTAGCCGCTAAAATTCATCTACTCATTTATTCATTTGCTCATTTACTCTGG
TAGCTGCGCGATGTATTCAGATAGCAGCTCGGTAATGGTCTTGCCTTGGCGTACCGCGTACATCTTCAGC
TTGGTGTGATCCTCCGCCGGCAACTGAAAGTTGACCCGCTTCATGGCTGGCGTGTCTGCCAGGCTGGCCA
ACGTTGCAGCCTTGCTGCTGCGTGCGCTCGGACGGCCGGCACTTAGCGTGTTTGTGCTTTTGCTCATTTT
CTCTTTACCTCATTAACTCAAATGAGTTTTGATTTAATTTCAGCGGCCAGCGCCTGGACCTCGCGGGCAG
CGTCGCCCTCGGGTTCTGATTCAAGAACGGTTGTGCCGGCGGCGGCAGTGCCTGGGTAGCTCACGCGCTG
CGTGATACGGGACTCAAGAATGGGCAGCTCGTACCCGGCCAGCGCCTCGGCAACCTCACCGCCGATGCGC
GTGCCTTTGATCGCCCGCGACACGACAAAGGCCGCTTGTAGCCTTCCATCCGTGACCTCAATGCGCTGCT
TAACCAGCTCCACCAGGTCGGCGGTGGCCCATATGTCGTAAGGGCTTGGCTGCACCGGAATCAGCACGAA
GTCGGCTGCCTTGATCGCGGACACAGCCAAGTCCGCCGCCTGGGGCGCTCCGTCGATCACTACGAAGTCG
CGCCGGCCGATGGCCTTCACGTCGCGGTCAATCGTCGGGCGGTCGATGCCGACAACGGTTAGCGGTTGAT
CTTCCCGCACGGCCGCCCAATCGCGGGCACTGCCCTGGGGATCGGAATCGACTAACAGAACATCGGCCCC
GGCGAGTTGCAGGGCGCGGGCTAGATGGGTTGCGATGGTCGTCTTGCCTGACCCGCCTTTCTGGTTAAGT
ACAGCGATAACCTTCATGCGTTCCCCTTGCGTATTTGTTTATTTACTCATCGCATCATATACGCAGCGAC
CGCATGACGCAAGCTGTTTTACTCAAATACACATCACCTTTTTAGACGGCGGCGCTCGGTTTCTTCAGCG
GCCAAGCTGGCCGGCCAGGCCGCCAGCTTGGCATCAGACAAACCGGCCAGGATTTCATGCAGCCGCACGG
TTGAGACGTGCGCGGGCGGCTCGAACACGTACCCGGCCGCGATCATCTCCGCCTCGATCTCTTCGGTAAT
GAAAAACGGTTCGTCCTGGCCGTCCTGGTGCGGTTTCATGCTTGTTCCTCTTGGCGTTCATTCTCGGCGG
CCGCCAGGGCGTCGGCCTCGGTCAATGCGTCCTCACGGAAGGCACCGCGCCGCCTGGCCTCGGTGGGCGT
CACTTCCTCGCTGCGCTCAAGTGCGCGGTACAGGGTCGAGCGATGCACGCCAAGCAGTGCAGCCGCCTCT
TTCACGGTGCGGCCTTCCTGGTCGATCAGCTCGCGGGCGTGCGCGATCTGTGCCGGGGTGAGGGTAGGGC
GGGGGCCAAACTTCACGCCTCGGGCCTTGGCGGCCTCGCGCCCGCTCCGGGTGCGGTCGATGATTAGGGA
ACGCTCGAACTCGGCAATGCCGGCGAACACGGTCAACACCATGCGGCCGGCCGGCGTGGTGGTGTCGGCC
CACGGCTCTGCCAGGCTACGCAGGCCCGCGCCGGCCTCCTGGATGCGCTCGGCAATGTCCAGTAGGTCGC
GGGTGCTGCGGGCCAGGCGGTCTAGCCTGGTCACTGTCACAACGTCGCCAGGGCGTAGGTGGTCAAGCAT
CCTGGCCAGCTCCGGGCGGTCGCGCCTGGTGCCGGTGATCTTCTCGGAAAACAGCTTGGTGCAGCCGGCC
GCGTGCAGTTCGGCCCGTTGGTTGGTCAAGTCCTGGTCGTCGGTGCTGACGCGGGCATAGCCCAGCAGGC
CAGCGGCGGCGCTCTTGTTCATGGCGTAATGTCTCCGGTTCTAGTCGCAAGTATT
Features (pLannotate 1.2.2; 52 found; start..end, strand, type, name):
    283..307     -  misc_feature   RB T-DNA repeat: right border repeat from nopaline C58 T-DNA
    373..527     -  CDS            lacZα (fragment): LacZα fragment of β-galactosidase; lacZ fragment
    542..2539    +  promoter       Ubi promoter: maize polyubiquitin gene promoter
   2582..2606    +  protein_bind   attB1: mutant version of attB; recombination site for the Gateway® BP reaction BP Clonase™
   2670..2689    +  CDS            2xFLAG (fragment): two tandem FLAG® epitope tags
   2745..6845    +  CDS            cas9: CAS9_STRP1 - Also known as csn1 From Streptococcus pyogenes serotype M1.
   7125..7514    +  CDS            CAPSD_BPMS2: Experimental evidence at protein level: Swiss-Prot protein existence level 1. Acts as a translational repressor of viral replicase synthesis late in infection. This latter function is the result of capsid protein interaction with an RNA hairpin which contains the replicase ribosome-binding site. From Escherichia phage MS2 (Bacteriophage MS2).
   7734..7790    +  CDS            GCN4_v4: GCN4 peptide optimized to improve solubility while preserving binding to an scFv-GFP fusion protein (Tanenbaum et al., 2014)
   8108..8131    +  CDS            GCN4_v4 (fragment): GCN4 peptide optimized to improve solubility while preserving binding to an scFv-GFP fusion protein (Tanenbaum et al., 2014)
   8400..8422    +  CDS            GCN4_v4 (fragment): GCN4 peptide optimized to improve solubility while preserving binding to an scFv-GFP fusion protein (Tanenbaum et al., 2014)
   8555..9173    +  terminator     E9 terminator: terminator and polyadenylation signal from the pea rbcS-E9 gene
   9180..11177   +  promoter       Ubi promoter: maize polyubiquitin gene promoter
  11160..11510   +  CDS            LV1E_MOUSE (fragment): Experimental evidence at protein level: Swiss-Prot protein existence level 1. From Mus musculus (Mouse).
  11586..11924   +  CDS            HVM37_MOUSE (fragment): Experimental evidence at protein level: Swiss-Prot protein existence level 1. From Mus musculus (Mouse).
  12042..12752   +  CDS            Superfolder GFP: Superfolder GFP is a basic (constitutively fluorescent) green fluorescent protein published in 2005, derived from Aequorea victoria. It is reported to be a very rapidly-maturing weak dimer.
  12762..12953   +  CDS            avrXa10 (fragment): AVX10_XANOO - Experimental evidence at protein level: Swiss-Prot protein existence level 1. Avirulence protein. Induces the hypersensitive response (HR)in rice plants carrying the resistance gene Xa10. Activity depends on the presence of the core repeat domains; replacement with repeat domains from other proteins (AvrBs3 of X.euvesicatoria (AC P14727) or AvrXa7 of this organism) does not elicit the HR. Probably acts as a transcription factor in its host plant (rice) to induce plant resistance or disease. From Xanthomonas oryzae pv. oryzae.
  12948..13106   +  CDS            avrBs3 (fragment): AVRB3_XANEU - Experimental evidence at protein level: Swiss-Prot protein existence level 1. Avirulence protein. Acts as a transcription factor in C.annuum plants. In susceptible plants lacking the Bs3 resistance gene induces expression of a number of genes, including genes homologous to a family of auxin-induced genes, alpha-expansin genes, pectate lyase, anthocyanidin glucoside rhamnosyl transferase and at least one transcription factor, UPA20. Their expression leads to plant hypertrophy in mesophyll cells, probably mainly mediated by UPA20 (PubMed:17962565). In resistant plants induces the h
  13125..13298   +  CDS            spg (fragment): SPG1_STRSG - Experimental evidence at protein level: Swiss-Prot protein existence level 1. Binds to the constant Fc region of IgG with high affinity. From Streptococcus sp. group G.
  13382..14005   +  terminator     E9 terminator: terminator and polyadenylation signal from the pea rbcS-E9 gene
  14047..14067   +  protein_bind   attB5: mutant version of attB; core recombination site for the Gateway® BP reaction BP Clonase™
  14104..14481   +  promoter       OsU3 promoter: Oryza sativa (rice) snRNA U3 promoter
  14489..14507   -  rep_origin     f1 ori (fragment): f1 bacteriophage origin of replication; arrow indicates direction of (+) strand synthesis
  14512..14667   -  CDS            lacZα (fragment): LacZα fragment of β-galactosidase; lacZ fragment
  14675..14693   +  promoter       T7 promoter: promoter for bacteriophage T7 RNA polymerase
  14702..14725   -  misc_feature   MCS (fragment): pBluescript multiple cloning site
  14741..14759   -  promoter       T3 promoter: promoter for bacteriophage T3 RNA polymerase
  14802..14824   -  protein_bind   lac operator (fragment): The lac repressor binds to the lac operator to inhibit transcription in E. coli. This inhibition can be relieved by adding lactose or isopropyl-β-D-thiogalactopyranoside (IPTG). lac repressor encoded by lacI
  14828..14858   -  promoter       lac promoter: promoter for the E. coli lac operon
  14873..14894   -  protein_bind   CAP binding site: CAP binding activates transcription in the presence of cAMP. E. coli catabolite activator protein
  14953..14971   +  misc_RNA       MS2 stem loop: stem loop that binds the bacteriophage MS2 coat protein
  14982..15018   +  misc_RNA       gRNA scaffold (fragment): guide RNA scaffold for the Streptococcus pyogenes CRISPR/Cas9 system
  15023..15041   +  misc_RNA       MS2 stem loop: stem loop that binds the bacteriophage MS2 coat protein
  15052..15071   +  misc_RNA       gRNA scaffold (fragment): guide RNA scaffold for the Streptococcus pyogenes CRISPR/Cas9 system
  15126..15154   -  misc_feature   MCS (fragment): pBluescript multiple cloning site
  15160..15184   -  protein_bind   attB2: mutant version of attB; recombination site for the Gateway® BP reaction BP Clonase™
  15202..15237   -  misc_feature   MCS (fragment): pBluescript multiple cloning site
  15274..15296   -  protein_bind   lac operator (fragment): The lac repressor binds to the lac operator to inhibit transcription in E. coli. This inhibition can be relieved by adding lactose or isopropyl-β-D-thiogalactopyranoside (IPTG). lac repressor encoded by lacI
  15300..15330   -  promoter       lac promoter: promoter for the E. coli lac operon
  15345..15366   -  protein_bind   CAP binding site: CAP binding activates transcription in the presence of cAMP. E. coli catabolite activator protein
  15379..15467   -  CDS            lacI (fragment): lac repressor; lacI; The lac repressor binds to the lac operator to inhibit transcription in E. coli. This inhibition can be relieved by adding lactose or isopropyl-β-D-thiogalactopyranoside (IPTG).
  15557..16233   +  promoter       CaMV 35S promoter (enhanced): cauliflower mosaic virus 35S promoter with a duplicated enhancer region
  16278..16826   +  CDS            bar: PAT_STRHY - Experimental evidence at protein level: Swiss-Prot protein existence level 1. Inactivates phosphinothricin (PPT) by transfer of an acetyl group from acetyl CoA. Can also acetylate demethylphosphinothricin but not PTT or glutamate. This enzyme is an effector of phosphinothricin tripeptide (PTT or bialaphos) resistance. From Streptomyces hygroscopicus. Introduced by genetic manipulation and expressed in glufosinate-tolerant maize by Dekalb Genetics.
  16836..17010   +  polyA_signal   CaMV poly(A) signal: cauliflower mosaic virus polyadenylation signal
  17088..17112   -  misc_feature   LB T-DNA repeat: left border repeat from nopaline C58 T-DNA
  17537..18331   +  CDS            KanR: aminoglycoside phosphotransferase; aphA-3; confers resistance to kanamycin
  18418..19006   +  rep_origin     ori: high-copy-number ColE1/pMB1/pBR322/pUC origin of replication
  19192..19332   -  misc_feature   bom: basis of mobility region from pBR322
  19434..19473   -  CDS            rop (fragment): Rop protein, which maintains plasmids at low copy number; rop
  19676..19870   -  rep_origin     pVS1 oriV: origin of replication for the Pseudomonas plasmid pVS1 (Heeb et al., 2000)
  19936..21009   -  CDS            pVS1 RepA: replication protein from the Pseudomonas plasmid pVS1 (Heeb et al., 2000)
  21438..22067   -  CDS            pVS1 StaA: stability protein from the Pseudomonas plasmid pVS1 (Heeb et al., 2000)
  22627..23028   -  CDS            Y4CG_SINFN (fragment): Protein inferred from homology: Swiss-Prot protein existence level 3. From Sinorhizobium fredii (strain NBRC 101917 / NGR234).
