[The description below was written by a language model from this plasmid's Addgene catalogue record and pLannotate feature annotations shown in this document.]
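Description:
pYPQAT59 is a large (about 23 kb) all-in-one binary T-DNA vector for CRISPR-mediated gene activation in monocot plants, built on the pYPQ-dzCas9-Act3.0 backbone. It is maintained in E. coli as a high-copy plasmid through a ColE1/pUC-type origin with kanamycin selection. The pVS1 oriV, RepA and StaA functions, together with the pBR322 bom site, are the usual elements that allow a binary vector to replicate stably in Agrobacterium. The sequence between the nopaline-type right and left border repeats is the part transferred to the plant. It includes an enhanced CaMV 35S promoter driving the bar gene with a CaMV poly(A) signal, which gives Basta (phosphinothricin) resistance for selecting transformants.

The payload consists of Gateway-assembled units flanked by attB1, attB5 and attB2 sites. A maize ubiquitin promoter drives a FLAG- and NLS-tagged, nuclease-dead SpCas9 (NGG PAM). Downstream of it, before a pea rbcS-E9 terminator, lie an MS2 coat protein coding sequence and repeated GCN4 (SunTag-type) peptide epitopes. A second maize ubiquitin promoter and E9 terminator express what the annotation indicates is a mouse-derived single-chain antibody fused to superfolder GFP, TAL effector-derived segments (avrXa10/avrBs3 homology, presumably the activation domains) and a protein G fragment. This arrangement fits a recruitment scheme in which the antibody fusion binds the GCN4 epitopes and so concentrates activators at the target promoter.

The rice U3 promoter drives the sgRNA, whose scaffold 2.0 carries two MS2 stem loops for binding the coat protein. Between the promoter and the scaffold sits a lacZα cassette with a lac promoter, apparently a placeholder to be replaced by a spacer, although the record does not describe the cloning scheme. The associated toolbox is intended for targeted activation studies and large-scale screens in plants.
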