Addgene plasmid #223431: pYPQAT59
Purpose: T-DNA vector for dSpCas9 mediated gene activation for monocot plants; NGG PAM; dSpCas9-Act3.0 was driven by ZmUbi1 and the sgRNA was driven by OsU3 promoter; BASTA for plants selection.
Depositing lab: Yiping Qi. Depositing organization: University of Maryland, College Park. Publication: A comprehensive all-in-one CRISPR toolbox for large-scale screens in plants. Cheng Y, Li G, Qi A, Mandlik R, Pan C, Wang D, Ge S, Qi Y. Plant Cell. 2025 Apr 9:koaf081. doi: 10.1093/plcell/koaf081. PubMed 40202185.
Backbone
  Vector backbone: pYPQ-dzCas9-Act3.0
  Vector type: Plant Expression, CRISPR
  Selectable markers: Basta
Growth in bacteria
  Bacterial resistance: Kanamycin, 50 μg/mL
  Growth temperature: 37°C
  Growth strain: DH5alpha
  Copy number: High Copy
Gene/Insert
  Gene/Insert name: ZmUbi-dSpCas9-Act3.0-OsU3-gRNA scaffold 2.0
  Tag / fusion protein: NLS; 3x FLAG
Terms and licenses: Academic/Nonprofit Terms; Industry Terms: Not Available to Industry
How to cite: pYPQAT59 was a gift from Yiping Qi (Addgene plasmid # 223431 ; http://n2t.net/addgene:223431 ; RRID:Addgene_223431)
